Addgene plasmid #198384: pHR V5-RNF14_IRES-mCherry
Purpose: RNF14 expression
Depositing lab: Jack Taunton. Depositing organization: University of California, San Francisco (UCSF). Publication: An E3 ligase network engages GCN1 to promote the degradation of translation factors on stalled ribosomes. Oltion K, Carelli JD, Yang T, See SK, Wang HY, Kampmann M, Taunton J. Cell. 2023 Jan 19;186(2):346-362.e17. doi: 10.1016/j.cell.2022.12.025. Epub 2023 Jan 12. PubMed 36638793.
Backbone
  Vector backbone: pHR
  Vector type: Mammalian Expression, Lentiviral
  Selectable markers: mCherry
Growth in bacteria
  Bacterial resistance: Ampicillin, 100 μg/mL
  Growth temperature: 37°C
  Growth strain: NEB Stable
  Copy number: High Copy
Gene/Insert
  Gene/Insert name: RNF14 (alt name: ARA54)
  Species: H. sapiens (human)
  Entrez Gene: RNF14 (a.k.a. ARA54, HFB30, HRIHFB2038, TRIAD2)
  Promoter: EF1A
  Tag / fusion protein: V5 (N terminal on insert)
  Cloning method: Gibson Cloning
Terms and licenses: Academic/Nonprofit Terms; Industry Terms: Not Available to Industry
How to cite: pHR V5-RNF14_IRES-mCherry was a gift from Jack Taunton (Addgene plasmid # 198384 ; http://n2t.net/addgene:198384 ; RRID:Addgene_198384)
