[The description below was written by a language model from this plasmid's Addgene catalogue record and pLannotate feature annotations shown in this document.]
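Description:
pHR V5-RNF14_IRES-mCherry is a lentiviral transfer plasmid built on the pHR backbone for expressing human RNF14 (also known as ARA54) in mammalian cells. In bacteria it is maintained through a high-copy ColE1/pUC-type origin and selected with ampicillin via the β-lactamase gene. The annotated full sequence is about 12.5 kb. The viral portion carries the standard HIV-1 cis elements: a truncated 5' LTR spanning the plasmid origin, the Ψ packaging signal with an adjoining gag fragment, the Rev response element for Rev-dependent nuclear export of the genomic RNA, the cPPT/CTS, and a ΔU3 self-inactivating 3' LTR. Outside the LTRs the backbone retains remnants typical of older vectors. These include an SV40 promoter followed by gpt fragments, SV40 small t intron and poly(A) sequences, and partial TcR, rop and bom elements. They appear to be leftover sequence rather than functional parts of the design.

The payload is a bicistronic cassette driven by the constitutive EF-1α promoter. An N-terminal V5 epitope tag is fused directly to the RNF14 coding sequence, allowing antibody-based detection or pull-down of the protein. Downstream, an EMCV IRES directs cap-independent translation of mCherry from the same transcript, so red fluorescence marks transduced cells that express the transgene. The record lists mCherry as the only mammalian marker, with no drug-resistance gene for mammalian selection. A WPRE after mCherry enhances transcript stability and expression.

The stated purpose is simply RNF14 expression. The associated publication concerns an E3 ligase network that engages GCN1 to promote degradation of translation factors on stalled ribosomes, which fits use of this vector for stable expression of tagged RNF14 in cultured cells.
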