Features (pLannotate 1.2.2; 36 found; start..end, strand, type, name):
    228..353     +  misc_feature   HIV-1 Ψ: packaging signal of human immunodeficiency virus type 1
    337..675     +  CDS            HIV-1 gag (fragment): gag protein from human immunodeficiency virus 1; gag
    850..1083    +  misc_feature   RRE: The Rev response element (RRE) of HIV-1 allows for Rev-dependent mRNA export from the nucleus to the cytoplasm.
   1460..1560    +  CDS            Rev (fragment): human immunodeficiency virus 1 (HIV-1) Rev protein; rev; enhances nuclear export of unspliced and incompletely spliced viral mRNAs
   1597..1714    +  misc_feature   cPPT/CTS: central polypurine tract and central termination sequence of HIV-1
   1751..1774    -  misc_feature   MCS (fragment): pBluescript multiple cloning site
   1797..2975    +  promoter       EF-1α promoter: strong constitutive promoter for human elongation factor EF-1α
   3042..3083    +  CDS            V5 tag: epitope tag from simian virus 5
   3084..4505    +  CDS            RNF14: RNF14_HUMAN - Also known as ARA54. Experimental evidence at protein level: Swiss-Prot protein existence level 1. Might act as an E3 ubiquitin-protein ligase which accepts ubiquitin from specific E2 ubiquitin-conjugating enzymes and then transfers it to substrates, which could be nuclear proteins. Could play a role as a coactivator for androgen- and, to a lesser extent, progesterone-dependent transcription. From Homo sapiens (Human).
   4510..5096    +  misc_feature   IRES2: internal ribosome entry site (IRES) of the encephalomyocarditis virus (EMCV)
   5097..5804    +  CDS            mCherry: mCherry is a basic (constitutively fluorescent) red fluorescent protein published in 2004, derived from Discosoma sp.. It is reported to be a very rapidly-maturing monomer with low acid sensitivity.
   5856..5886    +  misc_feature   MCS (fragment): pUC18/19 multiple cloning site
   5887..5905    +  misc_feature   MCS (fragment): pBluescript multiple cloning site
   5905..6493    +  misc_feature   WPRE: woodchuck hepatitis virus posttranscriptional regulatory element
   6494..6516    +  misc_feature   MCS (fragment): pBluescript multiple cloning site
   6533..6601    +  CDS            nef (fragment): NEF_HV1Z2 - Experimental evidence at protein level: Swiss-Prot protein existence level 1. Extracellular Nef protein targets CD4(+) T-lymphocytes for apoptosis by interacting with CXCR4 surface receptors. From Human immunodeficiency virus type 1 group M subtype D (isolate Z2/CDC-Z34) (HIV-1).
   6603..6836    +  LTR            3' LTR (ΔU3): self-inactivating 3' long terminal repeat (LTR) from HIV-1
   6861..6879    -  promoter       SP6 promoter: promoter for bacteriophage SP6 RNA polymerase
   7107..7386    +  CDS            TcR (fragment): tetracycline efflux protein; tet; confers resistance to tetracycline
   7387..7435    -  misc_feature   bom (fragment): basis of mobility region from pBR322
   7537..7572    -  CDS            rop (fragment): Rop protein, which maintains plasmids at low copy number; rop
   7667..7771    +  promoter       AmpR promoter: bla
   7772..8632    +  CDS            AmpR: β-lactamase; bla; confers resistance to ampicillin, carbenicillin, and related antibiotics
   8803..9391    +  rep_origin     ori: high-copy-number ColE1/pMB1/pBR322/pUC origin of replication
   9574..9630    +  CDS            lacI (fragment): lac repressor; lacI; The lac repressor binds to the lac operator to inhibit transcription in E. coli. This inhibition can be relieved by adding lactose or isopropyl-β-D-thiogalactopyranoside (IPTG).
   9637..9966    +  promoter       SV40 promoter: SV40 enhancer and early promoter
  10166..10285   +  CDS            gpt (fragment): XGPT_ECOLI - Also known as gpp, gxu. Experimental evidence at protein level: Swiss-Prot protein existence level 1. Purine salvage pathway enzyme that catalyzes the transfer of the ribosyl-5-phosphate group from 5-phospho-alpha-D-ribose 1- diphosphate (PRPP) to the N9 position of the 6-oxopurines guanine and xanthine to form the corresponding ribonucleotides GMP (guanosine 5'- monophosphate) and XMP (xanthosine 5'-monophosphate), with the release of PPi. To a lesser extent, also acts on hypoxanthine (PubMed:9100006, PubMed:3886014). Does not ribophosphorylate adenine (PubMed:3886014). From Esch
  10285..10620   +  CDS            gpt (fragment): XGPT_ECOLI - Also known as gpp, gxu. Experimental evidence at protein level: Swiss-Prot protein existence level 1. Purine salvage pathway enzyme that catalyzes the transfer of the ribosyl-5-phosphate group from 5-phospho-alpha-D-ribose 1- diphosphate (PRPP) to the N9 position of the 6-oxopurines guanine and xanthine to form the corresponding ribonucleotides GMP (guanosine 5'- monophosphate) and XMP (xanthosine 5'-monophosphate), with the release of PPi. To a lesser extent, also acts on hypoxanthine (PubMed:9100006, PubMed:3886014). Does not ribophosphorylate adenine (PubMed:3886014). From Esch
  10715..11020   +  CDS            frsA (fragment): FRSA_ECOLI - Also known as yafA. Experimental evidence at protein level: Swiss-Prot protein existence level 1. Catalyzes the hydrolysis of esters (PubMed:15808744). Displays esterase activity toward pNP-butyrate (PubMed:15808744). May stimulate mixed-acid fermentation by acting as a fermentation/respiration switch that down-regulates respiration and up- regulates fermentation rates (PubMed:15169777). From Escherichia coli (strain K12).
  11024..11098   +  CDS            small t antigen (fragment): SV40 (simian virus 40) small t antigen
  11100..11165   +  intron         small t intron: SV40 (simian virus 40) small t antigen intron
  11295..11315   +  CDS            SV40 NLS: nuclear localization signal of SV40 (simian virus 40) large T antigen
  11634..11717   +  CDS            large T antigen (fragment): large T antigen from SV40 (simian virus 40)
  11740..11874   +  polyA_signal   SV40 poly(A) signal: SV40 polyadenylation signal
  12041..12370   +  CDS            nef (fragment): NEF_HV1BR - Experimental evidence at protein level: Swiss-Prot protein existence level 1. Extracellular Nef protein targets CD4(+) T-lymphocytes for apoptosis by interacting with CXCR4 surface receptors (PubMed:14990729). From Human immunodeficiency virus type 1 group M subtype B (isolate BRU/LAI) (HIV-1).
  12418..181     +  LTR            5' LTR (truncated) (across the origin): truncated 5' long terminal repeat (LTR) from HIV-1
>Addgene plasmid #198384 | pHR V5-RNF14_IRES-mCherry | addgene full sequence | sequence record 390466 | Addgene NGS Result
GGGTCTCTCTGGTTAGACCAGATCTGAGCCTGGGAGCTCTCTGGCTAACTAGGGAACCCACTGCTTAAGC
CTCAATAAAGCTTGCCTTGAGTGCTTCAAGTAGTGTGTGCCCGTCTGTTGTGTGACTCTGGTAACTAGAG
ATCCCTCAGACCCTTTTAGTCAGTGTGGAAAATCTCTAGCAGTGGCGCCCGAACAGGGACTTGAAAGCGA
AAGGGAAACCAGAGGAGCTCTCTCGACGCAGGACTCGGCTTGCTGAAGCGCGCACGGCAAGAGGTGAGGG
GCGGCGACTGGTGAGTACGCCAAAAATTTTGACTAGCGGAGGCTAGAAGGAGAGAGATGGGTGCGAGAGC
GTCAGTATTAAGCGGGGGAGAATTAGATCGCGATGGGAAAAAATTCGGTTAAGGCCAGGGGGAAAGAAAA
AATATAAATTAAAACATATAGTATGGGCAAGCAGGGAGCTAGAACGATTCGCAGTTAATCCTGGCCTGTT
AGAAACATCAGAAGGCTGTAGACAAATACTGGGACAGCTACAACCATCCCTTCAGACAGGATCAGAAGAA
CTTAGATCATTATATAATACAGTAGCAACCCTCTATTGTGTGCATCAAAGGATAGAGATAAAAGACACCA
AGGAAGCTTTAGACAAGATAGAGGAAGAGCAAAACAAAAGTAAGACCACCGCACAGCAAGCGGCCGGCCG
CTGATCTTCAGACCTGGAGGAGGAGATATGAGGGACAATTGGAGAAGTGAATTATATAAATATAAAGTAG
TAAAAATTGAACCATTAGGAGTAGCACCCACCAAGGCAAAGAGAAGAGTGGTGCAGAGAGAAAAAAGAGC
AGTGGGAATAGGAGCTTTGTTCCTTGGGTTCTTGGGAGCAGCAGGAAGCACTATGGGCGCAGCGTCAATG
ACGCTGACGGTACAGGCCAGACAATTATTGTCTGGTATAGTGCAGCAGCAGAACAATTTGCTGAGGGCTA
TTGAGGCGCAACAGCATCTGTTGCAACTCACAGTCTGGGGCATCAAGCAGCTCCAGGCAAGAATCCTGGC
TGTGGAAAGATACCTAAAGGATCAACAGCTCCTGGGGATTTGGGGTTGCTCTGGAAAACTCATTTGCACC
ACTGCTGTGCCTTGGAATGCTAGTTGGAGTAATAAATCTCTGGAACAGATTTGGAATCACACGACCTGGA
TGGAGTGGGACAGAGAAATTAACAATTACACAAGCTTAATACACTCCTTAATTGAAGAATCGCAAAACCA
GCAAGAAAAGAATGAACAAGAATTATTGGAATTAGATAAATGGGCAAGTTTGTGGAATTGGTTTAACATA
ACAAATTGGCTGTGGTATATAAAATTATTCATAATGATAGTAGGAGGCTTGGTAGGTTTAAGAATAGTTT
TTGCTGTACTTTCTATAGTGAATAGAGTTAGGCAGGGATATTCACCATTATCGTTTCAGACCCACCTCCC
AACCCCGAGGGGACCCGACAGGCCCGAAGGAATAGAAGAAGAAGGTGGAGAGAGAGACAGAGACAGATCC
ATTCGATTAGTGAACGGATCTCGACGGTATCGCCAAATGGCAGTATTCATCCACAATTTTAAAAGAAAAG
GGGGGATTGGGGGGTACAGTGCAGGGGAAAGAATAGTAGACATAATAGCAACAGACATACAAACTAAAGA
ATTACAAAAACAAATTACAAAAATTCAAAATTTTCGGGTTTATTACAGGGACAGCAGAGATCCAGTTTGG
ATCGATAAGCTTGATATCGAATTCGGGCCAGATATACGCGTCGTGAGGCTCCGGTGCCCGTCAGTGGGCA
GAGCGCACATCGCCCACAGTCCCCGAGAAGTTGGGGGGAGGGGTCGGCAATTGAACCGGTGCCTAGAGAA
GGTGGCGCGGGGTAAACTGGGAAAGTGATGTCGTGTACTGGCTCCGCCTTTTTCCCGAGGGTGGGGGAGA
ACCGTATATAAGTGCAGTAGTCGCCGTGAACGTTCTTTTTCGCAACGGGTTTGCCGCCAGAACACAGGTA
AGTGCCGTGTGTGGTTCCCGCGGGCCTGGCCTCTTTACGGGTTATGGCCCTTGCGTGCCTTGAATTACTT
CCACCTGGCTGCAGTACGTGATTCTTGATCCCGAGCTTCGGGTTGGAAGTGGGTGGGAGAGTTCGAGGCC
TTGCGCTTAAGGAGCCCCTTCGCCTCGTGCTTGAGTTGAGGCCTGGCCTGGGCGCTGGGGCCGCCGCGTG
CGAATCTGGTGGCACCTTCGCGCCTGTCTCGCTGCTTTCGATAAGTCTCTAGCCATTTAAAATTTTTGAT
GACCTGCTGCGACGCTTTTTTTCTGGCAAGATAGTCTTGTAAATGCGGGCCAAGATCTGCACACTGGTAT
TTCGGTTTTTGGGGCCGCGGGCGGCGACGGGGCCCGTGCGTCCCAGCGCACATGTTCGGCGAGGCGGGGC
CTGCGAGCGCGGCCACCGAGAATCGGACGGGGGTAGTCTCAAGCTGGCCGGCCTGCTCTGGTGCCTGGCC
TCGCGCCGCCGTGTATCGCCCCGCCCTGGGCGGCAAGGCTGGCCCGGTCGGCACCAGTTGCGTGAGCGGA
AAGATGGCCGCTTCCCGGCCCTGCTGCAGGGAGCTCAAAATGGAGGACGCGGCGCTCGGGAGAGCGGGCG
GGTGAGTCACCCACACAAAGGAAAAGGGCCTTTCCGTCCTCAGCCGTCGCTTCATGTGACTCCACGGAGT
ACCGGGCGCCGTCCAGGCACCTCGATTAGTTCTCGAGCTTTTGGAGTACGTCGTCTTTAGGTTGGGGGGA
GGGGTTTTATGCGATGGAGTTTCCCCACACTGAGTGGGTGGAGACTGAAGTTAGGCCAGCTTGGCACTTG
ATGTAATTCTCCTTGGAATTTGCCCTTTTTGAGTTTGGATCTTGGTTCATTCTCAAGCCTCAGACAGTGG
TTCAAAGTTTTTTTCTTCCATTTCAGGTGTCGTGAGGCTAGCGAATTCTCACGCGTCAAGTGGAGCAAGG
CAGGTGGACAGTGGATCCCCGCGGCCGCATGGGTAAGCCTATCCCTAACCCTCTCCTCGGTCTCGATTCT
ACGATGTCGTCAGAAGATCGAGAAGCTCAGGAGGATGAATTGCTGGCCCTGGCAAGTATTTACGATGGAG
ATGAATTTAGAAAAGCAGAGTCTGTCCAAGGTGGAGAAACCAGGATCTATTTGGATTTGCCACAGAATTT
CAAGATATTTGTGAGCGGCAATTCAAATGAGTGTCTCCAGAATAGTGGCTTTGAATACACCATTTGCTTT
CTGCCTCCACTTGTGCTGAACTTTGAACTGCCACCAGATTATCCATCCTCTTCCCCACCTTCATTCACAC
TTAGTGGCAAATGGCTGTCACCAACTCAGCTATCTGCTCTATGCAAGCACTTAGACAACCTATGGGAAGA
ACACCGTGGCAGCGTGGTCCTGTTTGCCTGGATGCAATTTCTTAAGGAAGAGACCCTAGCATACTTGAAT
ATTGTCTCTCCTTTTGAGCTCAAGATTGGTTCTCAGAAAAAAGTGCAGAGAAGGACAGCTCAAGCTTCTC
CCAACACAGAGCTAGATTTTGGAGGAGCTGCTGGATCTGATGTAGACCAAGAGGAAATTGTGGATGAGAG
AGCAGTGCAGGATGTGGAATCACTGTCAAATCTGATCCAGGAAATCTTGGACTTTGATCAAGCTCAGCAG
ATAAAATGCTTTAATAGTAAATTGTTCCTGTGCAGTATCTGTTTCTGTGAGAAGCTGGGTAGTGAATGCA
TGTACTTCTTGGAGTGCAGGCATGTGTACTGCAAAGCCTGTCTGAAGGACTACTTTGAAATCCAGATCAG
AGATGGCCAGGTTCAATGCCTCAACTGCCCAGAACCAAAGTGCCCTTCGGTGGCCACTCCTGGTCAGGTC
AAAGAGTTAGTGGAAGCAGAGTTATTTGCCCGTTATGACCGCCTTCTCCTCCAGTCCTCCTTGGACCTGA
TGGCAGATGTGGTGTACTGCCCCCGGCCGTGCTGCCAGCTGCCTGTGATGCAGGAACCTGGCTGCACCAT
GGGTATCTGCTCCAGCTGCAATTTTGCCTTCTGTACTTTGTGCAGGTTGACCTACCATGGGGTCTCCCCA
TGTAAGGTGACTGCAGAGAAATTAATGGACTTACGAAATGAATACCTGCAAGCGGATGAGGCTAATAAAA
GACTTTTGGATCAAAGGTATGGTAAGAGAGTGATTCAGAAGGCACTGGAAGAGATGGAAAGTAAGGAGTG
GCTAGAGAAGAACTCAAAGAGCTGCCCATGTTGTGGAACTCCCATAGAGAAATTAGACGGATGTAACAAG
ATGACATGTACTGGCTGTATGCAATATTTCTGTTGGATTTGCATGGGTTCTCTCTCTAGAGCAAACCCTT
ACAAACATTTCAATGACCCTGGTTCACCATGTTTTAACCGGCTGTTTTATGCTGTGGATGTTGACGACGA
TATTTGGGAAGATGAGGTAGAAGACTAAGCCCCTCTCCCTCCCCCCCCCCTAACGTTACTGGCCGAAGCC
GCTTGGAATAAGGCCGGTGTGCGTTTGTCTATATGTTATTTTCCACCATATTGCCGTCTTTTGGCAATGT
GAGGGCCCGGAAACCTGGCCCTGTCTTCTTGACGAGCATTCCTAGGGGTCTTTCCCCTCTCGCCAAAGGA
ATGCAAGGTCTGTTGAATGTCGTGAAGGAAGCAGTTCCTCTGGAAGCTTCTTGAAGACAAACAACGTCTG
TAGCGACCCTTTGCAGGCAGCGGAACCCCCCACCTGGCGACAGGTGCCTCTGCGGCCAAAAGCCACGTGT
ATAAGATACACCTGCAAAGGCGGCACAACCCCAGTGCCACGTTGTGAGTTGGATAGTTGTGGAAAGAGTC
AAATGGCTCTCCTCAAGCGTATTCAACAAGGGGCTGAAGGATGCCCAGAAGGTACCCCATTGTATGGGAT
CTGATCTGGGGCCTCGGTACACATGCTTTACATGTGTTTAGTCGAGGTTAAAAAAACGTCTAGGCCCCCC
GAACCACGGGGACGTGGTTTTCCTTTGAAAAACACGATGATAATATGGCCACAACCATGGTGAGCAAGGG
CGAGGAGGATAACATGGCCATCATCAAGGAGTTCATGCGCTTCAAGGTGCACATGGAGGGCTCCGTGAAC
GGCCACGAGTTCGAGATCGAGGGCGAGGGCGAGGGCCGCCCCTACGAGGGCACCCAGACCGCCAAGCTGA
AGGTGACCAAGGGTGGCCCCCTGCCCTTCGCCTGGGACATCCTGTCCCCTCAGTTCATGTACGGCTCCAA
GGCCTACGTGAAGCACCCCGCCGACATCCCCGACTACTTGAAGCTGTCCTTCCCCGAGGGCTTCAAGTGG
GAGCGCGTGATGAACTTCGAGGACGGCGGCGTGGTGACCGTGACCCAGGACTCCTCCCTGCAGGACGGCG
AGTTCATCTACAAGGTGAAGCTGCGCGGCACCAACTTCCCCTCCGACGGCCCCGTAATGCAGAAGAAGAC
CATGGGCTGGGAGGCCTCCTCCGAGCGGATGTACCCCGAGGACGGCGCCCTGAAGGGCGAGATCAAGCAG
AGGCTGAAGCTGAAGGACGGCGGCCACTACGACGCTGAGGTCAAGACCACCTACAAGGCCAAGAAGCCCG
TGCAGCTACCCGGCGCCTACAACGTCAACATCAAGTTGGACATCACCTCCCACAACGAGGACTACACCAT
CGTGGAACAGTACGAACGCGCCGAGGGCCGCCACTCCACCGGCGGCATGGACGAGCTGTACAAGTAAGCG
GCCGCAACTCCCACCTGCAACATGCGTGACTGACTGAGGCCGCGACTCTAGAGTCGACCTGCAGGCATGC
AAGCTTGATATCAAGCTTATCGATAATCAACCTCTGGATTACAAAATTTGTGAAAGATTGACTGGTATTC
TTAACTATGTTGCTCCTTTTACGCTATGTGGATACGCTGCTTTAATGCCTTTGTATCATGCTATTGCTTC
CCGTATGGCTTTCATTTTCTCCTCCTTGTATAAATCCTGGTTGCTGTCTCTTTATGAGGAGTTGTGGCCC
GTTGTCAGGCAACGTGGCGTGGTGTGCACTGTGTTTGCTGACGCAACCCCCACTGGTTGGGGCATTGCCA
CCACCTGTCAGCTCCTTTCCGGGACTTTCGCTTTCCCCCTCCCTATTGCCACGGCGGAACTCATCGCCGC
CTGCCTTGCCCGCTGCTGGACAGGGGCTCGGCTGTTGGGCACTGACAATTCCGTGGTGTTGTCGGGGAAA
TCATCGTCCTTTCCTTGGCTGCTCGCCTGTGTTGCCACCTGGATTCTGCGCGGGACGTCCTTCTGCTACG
TCCCTTCGGCCCTCAATCCAGCGGACCTTCCTTCCCGCGGCCTGCTGCCGGCTCTGCGGCCTCTTCCGCG
TCTTCGCCTTCGCCCTCAGACGAGTCGGATCTCCCTTTGGGCCGCCTCCCCGCATCGATACCGTCGACCT
CGAGGGAATTAATTCGAGCTCGGTACCTTTAAGACCAATGACTTACAAGGCAGCTGTAGATCTTAGCCAC
TTTTTAAAAGAAAAGGGGGGACTGGAAGGGCTAATTCACTCCCAACGAAGACAAGATCTGCTTTTTGCTT
GTACTGGGTCTCTCTGGTTAGACCAGATCTGAGCCTGGGAGCTCTCTGGCTAACTAGGGAACCCACTGCT
TAAGCCTCAATAAAGCTTGCCTTGAGTGCTTCAAGTAGTGTGTGCCCGTCTGTTGTGTGACTCTGGTAAC
TAGAGATCCCTCAGACCCTTTTAGTCAGTGTGGAAAATCTCTAGCAGCATCTAGAATTAATTCCGTGTAT
TCTATAGTGTCACCTAAATCGTATGTGTATGATACATAAGGTTATGTATTAATTGTAGCCGCGTTCTAAC
GACAATATGTACAAGCCTAATTGTGTAGCATCTGGCTTACTGAAGCAGACCCTATCATCTCTCTCGTAAA
CTGCCGTCAGAGTCGGTTTGGTTGGACGAACCTTCTGAGTTTCTGGTAACGCCGTCCCGCACCCGGAAAT
GGTCAGCGAACCAATCAGCAGGGTCATCGCTAGCCAGATCCTCTACGCCGGACGCATCGTGGCCGGCATC
ACCGGCGCCACAGGTGCGGTTGCTGGCGCCTATATCGCCGACATCACCGATGGGGAAGATCGGGCTCGCC
ACTTCGGGCTCATGAGCGCTTGTTTCGGCGTGGGTATGGTGGCAGGCCCCGTGGCCGGGGGACTGTTGGG
CGCCATCTCCTTGCATGCACCATTCCTTGCGGCGGCGGTGCTCAACGGCCTCAACCTACTACTGGGCTGC
TTCCTAATGCAGGAGTCGCATAAGGGAGAGCGTCGAATGGTGCACTCTCAGTACAATCTGCTCTGATGCC
GCATAGTTAAGCCAGCCCCGACACCCGCCAACACCCGCTGACGCGCCCTGACGGGCTTGTCTGCTCCCGG
CATCCGCTTACAGACAAGCTGTGACCGTCTCCGGGAGCTGCATGTGTCAGAGGTTTTCACCGTCATCACC
GAAACGCGCGAGACGAAAGGGCCTCGTGATACGCCTATTTTTATAGGTTAATGTCATGATAATAATGGTT
TCTTAGACGTCAGGTGGCACTTTTCGGGGAAATGTGCGCGGAACCCCTATTTGTTTATTTTTCTAAATAC
ATTCAAATATGTATCCGCTCATGAGACAATAACCCTGATAAATGCTTCAATAATATTGAAAAAGGAAGAG
TATGAGTATTCAACATTTCCGTGTCGCCCTTATTCCCTTTTTTGCGGCATTTTGCCTTCCTGTTTTTGCT
CACCCAGAAACGCTGGTGAAAGTAAAAGATGCTGAAGATCAGTTGGGTGCACGAGTGGGTTACATCGAAC
TGGATCTCAACAGCGGTAAGATCCTTGAGAGTTTTCGCCCCGAAGAACGTTTTCCAATGATGAGCACTTT
TAAAGTTCTGCTATGTGGCGCGGTATTATCCCGTATTGACGCCGGGCAAGAGCAACTCGGTCGCCGCATA
CACTATTCTCAGAATGACTTGGTTGAGTACTCACCAGTCACAGAAAAGCATCTTACGGATGGCATGACAG
TAAGAGAATTATGCAGTGCTGCCATAACCATGAGTGATAACACTGCGGCCAACTTACTTCTGACAACGAT
CGGAGGACCGAAGGAGCTAACCGCTTTTTTGCACAACATGGGGGATCATGTAACTCGCCTTGATCGTTGG
GAACCGGAGCTGAATGAAGCCATACCAAACGACGAGCGTGACACCACGATGCCTGTAGCAATGGCAACAA
CGTTGCGCAAACTATTAACTGGCGAACTACTTACTCTAGCTTCCCGGCAACAATTAATAGACTGGATGGA
GGCGGATAAAGTTGCAGGACCACTTCTGCGCTCGGCCCTTCCGGCTGGCTGGTTTATTGCTGATAAATCT
GGAGCCGGTGAGCGTGGGTCTCGCGGTATCATTGCAGCACTGGGGCCAGATGGTAAGCCCTCCCGTATCG
TAGTTATCTACACGACGGGGAGTCAGGCAACTATGGATGAACGAAATAGACAGATCGCTGAGATAGGTGC
CTCACTGATTAAGCATTGGTAACTGTCAGACCAAGTTTACTCATATATACTTTAGATTGATTTAAAACTT
CATTTTTAATTTAAAAGGATCTAGGTGAAGATCCTTTTTGATAATCTCATGACCAAAATCCCTTAACGTG
AGTTTTCGTTCCACTGAGCGTCAGACCCCGTAGAAAAGATCAAAGGATCTTCTTGAGATCCTTTTTTTCT
GCGCGTAATCTGCTGCTTGCAAACAAAAAAACCACCGCTACCAGCGGTGGTTTGTTTGCCGGATCAAGAG
CTACCAACTCTTTTTCCGAAGGTAACTGGCTTCAGCAGAGCGCAGATACCAAATACTGTTCTTCTAGTGT
AGCCGTAGTTAGGCCACCACTTCAAGAACTCTGTAGCACCGCCTACATACCTCGCTCTGCTAATCCTGTT
ACCAGTGGCTGCTGCCAGTGGCGATAAGTCGTGTCTTACCGGGTTGGACTCAAGACGATAGTTACCGGAT
AAGGCGCAGCGGTCGGGCTGAACGGGGGGTTCGTGCACACAGCCCAGCTTGGAGCGAACGACCTACACCG
AACTGAGATACCTACAGCGTGAGCTATGAGAAAGCGCCACGCTTCCCGAAGGGAGAAAGGCGGACAGGTA
TCCGGTAAGCGGCAGGGTCGGAACAGGAGAGCGCACGAGGGAGCTTCCAGGGGGAAACGCCTGGTATCTT
TATAGTCCTGTCGGGTTTCGCCACCTCTGACTTGAGCGTCGATTTTTGTGATGCTCGTCAGGGGGGCGGA
GCCTATGGAAAAACGCCAGCAACGCGGCCTTTTTACGGTTCCTGGCCTTTTGCTGGCCTTTTGCTCACAT
GTTCTTTCCTGCGTTATCCCCTGATTCTGTGGATAACCGTATTACCGCCTTTGAGTGAGCTGATACCGCT
CGCCGCAGCCGAACGACCGAGCGCAGCGAGTCAGTGAGCGAGGAAGCGGAAGAGCGCCCAATACGCAAAC
CGCCTCTCCCCGCGCGTTGGCCGATTCATTAATGCAGCTGTGGAATGTGTGTCAGTTAGGGTGTGGAAAG
TCCCCAGGCTCCCCAGCAGGCAGAAGTATGCAAAGCATGCATCTCAATTAGTCAGCAACCAGGTGTGGAA
AGTCCCCAGGCTCCCCAGCAGGCAGAAGTATGCAAAGCATGCATCTCAATTAGTCAGCAACCATAGTCCC
GCCCCTAACTCCGCCCATCCCGCCCCTAACTCCGCCCAGTTCCGCCCATTCTCCGCCCCATGGCTGACTA
ATTTTTTTTATTTATGCAGAGGCCGAGGCCGCCTCGGCCTCTGAGCTATTCCAGAAGTAGTGAGGAGGCT
TTTTTGGAGGCCTAGGCTTTTGCAAAAAGCTTGGACACAAGACAGGCTTGCGAGATATGTTTGAGAATAC
CACTTTATCCCGCGTCAGGGAGAGGCAGTGCGTAAAAAGACGCGGACTCATGTGAAATACTGGTTTTTAG
TGCGCCAGATCTCTATAATCTCGCGCAACCTATTTTCCCCTCGAACACTTTTTAAGCCGTAGATAAACAG
GCTGGGACACTTCACATGAGCGAAAAATACATCGTCACCTGGGACATGTTGCAGATCCATGCACGTAAAC
TCGCAAGCCGACTGATGCCTTCTGAACAATGGAAAGGCATTATTGCCGTAAGCCGTGGCGGTCTGTACCG
GGTGCGTTACTGGCGCGTGAACTGGGTATTCGTCATGTCGATACCGTTTGTATTTCCAGCTACGATCACG
ACAACCAGCGCGAGCTTAAAGTGCTGAAACGCGCAGAAGGCGATGGCGAAGGCTTCATCGTTATTGATGA
CCTGGTGGATACCGGTGGTACTGCGGTTGCGATTCGTGAAATGTATCCAAAAGCGCACTTTGTCACCATC
TTCGCAAAACCGGCTGGTCGTCCGCTGGTTGATGACTATGTTGTTGATATCCCGCAAGATACCTGGATTG
AACAGCCGTGGGATATGGGCGTCGTATTCGTCCCGCCAATCTCCGGTCGCTAATCTTTTCAACGCCTGGC
ACTGCCGGGCGTTGTTCTTTTTAACTTCAGGCGGGTTACAATAGTTTCCAGTAAGTATTCTGGAGGCTGC
ATCCATGACACAGGCAAACCTGAGCGAAACCCTGTTCAAACCCCGCTTTAAACATCCTGAAACCTCGACG
CTAGTCCGCCGCTTTAATCACGGCGCACAACCGCCTGTGCAGTCGGCCCTTGATGGTAAAACCATCCCTC
ACTGGTATCGCATGATTAACCGTCTGATGTGGATCTGGCGCGGCATTGACCCACGCGAAATCCTCGACGT
CCAGGCACGTATTGTGATGAGCGATGCCGAACGTACCGACGATGATTTATACGATACGGTGATTGGCTAC
CGTGGCGGCAACTGGATTTATGAGTGGGCCCCGGATCTTTGTGAAGGAACCTTACTTCTGTGGTGTGACA
TAATTGGACAAACTACCTACAGAGATTTAAAGCTCTAAGGTAAATATAAAATTTTTAAGTGTATAATGTG
TTAAACTACTGATTCTAATTGTTTGTGTATTTTAGATTCCAACCTATGGAACTGATGAATGGGAGCAGTG
GTGGAATGCCTTTAATGAGGAAAACCTGTTTTGCTCAGAAGAAATGCCATCTAGTGATGATGAGGCTACT
GCTGACTCTCAACATTCTACTCCTCCAAAAAAGAAGAGAAAGGTAGAAGACCCCAAGGACTTTCCTTCAG
AATTGCTAAGTTTTTTGAGTCATGCTGTGTTTAGTAATAGAACTCTTGCTTGCTTTGCTATTTACACCAC
AAAGGAAAAAGCTGCACTGCTATACAAGAAAATTATGGAAAAATATTCTGTAACCTTTATAAGTAGGCAT
AACAGTTATAATCATAACATACTGTTTTTTCTTACTCCACACAGGCATAGAGTGTCTGCTATTAATAACT
ATGCTCAAAAATTGTGTACCTTTAGCTTTTTAATTTGTAAAGGGGTTAATAAGGAATATTTGATGTATAG
TGCCTTGACTAGAGATCATAATCAGCCATACCACATTTGTAGAGGTTTTACTTGCTTTAAAAAACCTCCC
ACACCTCCCCCTGAACCTGAAACATAAAATGAATGCAATTGTTGTTGTTAACTTGTTTATTGCAGCTTAT
AATGGTTACAAATAAAGCAATAGCATCACAAATTTCACAAATAAAGCATTTTTTTCACTGCATTCTAGTT
GTGGTTTGTCCAAACTCATCAATGTATCTTATCATGTCTGGATCAACTGGATAACTCAAGCTAACCAAAA
TCATCCCAAACTTCCCACCCCATACCCTATTACCACTGCCAATTACCTGTGGTTTCATTTACTCTAAACC
TGTGATTCCTCTGAATTATTTTCATTTTAAAGAAATTGTATTTGTTAAATATGTACTACAAACTTAGTAG
TTGGAAGGGCTAATTCACTCCCAAAGAAGACAAGATATCCTTGATCTGTGGATCTACCACACACAAGGCT
ACTTCCCTGATTAGCAGAACTACACACCAGGGCCAGGGGTCAGATATCCACTGACCTTTGGATGGTGCTA
CAAGCTAGTACCAGTTGAGCCAGATAAGGTAGAAGAGGCCAATAAAGGAGAGAACACCAGCTTGTTACAC
CCTGTGAGCCTGCATGGGATGGATGACCCGGAGAGAGAAGTGTTAGAGTGGAGGTTTGACAGCCGCCTAG
CATTTCATCACGTGGCCCGAGAGCTGCATCCGGAGTACTTCAAGAACTGCTGATATCGAGCTTGCTACAA
GGGACTTTCCGCTGGGGACTTTCCAGGGAGGCGTGGCCTGGGCGGGACTGGGGAGTGGCGAGCCCTCAGA
TCCTGCATATAAGCAGCTGCTTTTTGCCTGTACT
